Addgene plasmid #235951: pME_G_0_6_023_3C3SF
Purpose: 3' Connector 3 Short Forward in the M2 position used to dictate position for lvl2 assembly
Depositing lab: Tobias Erb. Depositing organization: Max Planck Institute for Terrestrial Microbiology. Publication: A modular high-throughput approach for advancing synthetic biology in the chloroplast of Chlamydomonas. Inckemann RM, Chotel T, Burgis M, Brinkmann CK, Andreas L, Baumann J, Sharma P, Klose M, Barrett J, Ries F, Paczia N, Glatter T, Mackinder LCM, Willmund F, Erb TJ. Nat Plants. 2025 Nov;11(11):2332-2349. doi: 10.1038/s41477-025-02126-2. Epub 2025 Nov 3. PubMed 41184475.
Backbone
  Vector backbone: pME_Cp_UAV_GFP
  Backbone size w/o insert (bp): 2101
  Vector type: Synthetic Biology
Growth in bacteria
  Bacterial resistance: Chloramphenicol, 25 μg/mL
  Growth temperature: 37°C
  Growth strain: DH5alpha
  Copy number: High Copy
Gene/Insert
  Gene/Insert name: 3C3SF
  Species: Synthetic
  Insert size (bp): 19
  Cloning method: Restriction Enzyme; 5′ cloning site BsaI (destroyed during cloning); 3′ cloning site BsaI (destroyed during cloning)
  Sequencing primers: 5′ CGTATCACGAGGCAGAATTTC; 3′ CCTGCATAACGCGAAGTAATC
Terms and licenses: Academic/Nonprofit Terms; Industry Terms: Not Available to Industry
Depositor comments: Please visit https://doi.org/10.1101/2024.05.08.593163 for bioRxiv preprint.
How to cite: pME_G_0_6_023_3C3SF was a gift from Tobias Erb (Addgene plasmid # 235951 ; http://n2t.net/addgene:235951 ; RRID:Addgene_235951)
