[The description below was written by a language model from this plasmid's Addgene catalogue record and pLannotate feature annotations shown in this document.]
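Description:
pME_G_0_6_023_3C3SF is a small (about 2.1 kb) synthetic-biology part plasmid from a modular cloning toolkit developed for engineering the chloroplast of Chlamydomonas. It is built on the pME_Cp_UAV_GFP backbone, whose name suggests a universal acceptor vector with a GFP dropout cassette, although the record does not spell this out and no GFP feature remains in the annotated sequence. The plasmid is maintained in E. coli at high copy through a ColE1/pUC-type origin of replication. Selection is with chloramphenicol, provided by the cat gene (chloramphenicol acetyltransferase) under its native cat promoter and followed by the phage lambda t0 terminator.

The payload is a 19 bp synthetic sequence, 3C3SF ("3' Connector 3 Short Forward"), inserted by BsaI-based cloning, with both BsaI sites destroyed in the process. The insert is too short and too specialised to be picked up by the automated annotation. It presumably sits in the short unannotated stretch between the BioBrick prefix and suffix sequences, which mark the cloning region. That region is flanked by a putative bacterial terminator on one side and a his operon terminator on the other, which insulate it from transcriptional read-through from the backbone. The connector encodes no gene, promoter or tag. According to the record, it occupies the M2 position and dictates where a unit is placed during level 2 assembly, so it acts as a positional adapter when several transcription units are combined into a multigene construct. The details of the downstream assembly chemistry are not given in the record.
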