Features (pLannotate 1.2.2; 8 found; start..end, strand, type, name):
    270..327     -  terminator     his operon terminator: This putative transcriptin terminator from the E. coli his operon has a 2-bp deletion introduced during synthesis. Its efficiency has not been determined.
    328..347     -  misc_feature   BioBrick suffix: universal suffix for all parts
    399..420     -  misc_feature   BioBrick prefix: BioBrick prefix for parts that do not start with "ATG"
    423..466     +  terminator     bacterial terminator: putative bacterial transcription terminator
    552..649     +  promoter       cat promoter: promoter of the E. coli cat gene encoding chloramphenicol acetyltransferase
    650..1306    +  CDS            cat: CAT_ECOLX - Experimental evidence at protein level: Swiss-Prot protein existence level 1. This enzyme is an effector of chloramphenicol resistance in bacteria. From Escherichia coli. This protein is used as a marker in many commonly used cloning vectors, such as pACYC184.
   1330..1424    +  terminator     lambda t0 terminator: transcription terminator from phage lambda
   1607..75      +  rep_origin     ori (across the origin): high-copy-number ColE1/pMB1/pBR322/pUC origin of replication
>Addgene plasmid #235951 | pME_G_0_6_023_3C3SF | addgene full sequence | sequence record 471519 | Addgene NGS Result
CCTGTCGGGTTTCGCCACCTCTGACTTGAGCGTCGATTTTTGTGATGCTCGTCAGGGGGGCGGAGCCTGT
GGAAAAACGCCAGCAACGCGGCCTTTTTACGGTTCCTGGCCTTTTGCTGGCCTTTTGCTCACATGTTCTT
TCCTGCGTTATCCCCTGATTCTGTGGATAACCGTATTACCGCCTTTGAGTGAGCTGATACCGCTCGCCGC
AGCCGAACGACCGAGCGCAGCGAGTCAGTGAGCGAGGAAGCCTGCATAACGCGAAGTAATCTTTTCGGTT
TTAAAGAAAAAGGGCAGGGTGGTGACACCTTGCCCTTTTTTGCCGGACTGCAGCGGCCGCTACTAGTCGC
GATGAGTGGTCTCAGTCTCGTCTCCAAGCAGCGCGAGACCACTCATCGCTCTAGAAGCGGCCGCGAATTC
CAGAAATCATCCTTAGCGAAAGCTAAGGATTTTTTTTATCTGAAATTCTGCCTCGTGATACGCCTATTTT
TATAGGTTAATGTCATGATAATAATGGTTTCTTAGACGTCAGGTGGCACTCGAGTTGATCGGGCACGTAA
GAGGTTCCAACTTTCACCATAATGAAATAAGATCACTACCGGGCGTATTTTTTGAGTTATCGAGATTTTC
AGGAGCTAAGGAAGCTAAAATGGAGAAAAAAATCACTGGATATACCACCGTTGATATATCCCAATGGCAT
CGTAAAGAACATTTTGAGGCATTTCAGTCAGTTGCTCAATGTACCTATAACCAGACCGTTCAGCTGGATA
TTACGGCCTTTTTAAAGACCGTAAAGAAAAATAAGCACAAGTTTTATCCGGCCTTTATTCACATTCTTGC
CCGCCTGATGAATGCTCATCCGGAATTTCGTATGGCAATGAAAGACGGTGAGCTGGTGATATGGGATAGT
GTTCACCCTTGTTACACCGTTTTCCATGAGCAAACTGAAACGTTTTCATCACTCTGGAGTGAATACCACG
ACGATTTCCGGCAGTTTCTACACATATATTCGCAAGATGTGGCGTGTTACGGTGAAAACCTGGCCTATTT
CCCTAAAGGGTTTATTGAGAATATGTTTTTCGTATCAGCCAATCCCTGGGTGAGTTTCACCAGTTTTGAT
TTAAACGTGGCCAATATGGACAACTTCTTCGCCCCCGTTTTCACCATGGGCAAATATTATACGCAAGGCG
ACAAGGTGCTGATGCCGCTGGCGATTCAGGTTCATCATGCCGTTTGTGATGGCTTCCATGTCGGCAGAAT
GCTTAATGAATTACAACAGTACTGCGACGAGTGGCAGGGCGGGGCGTAATTTGATATCGAGCTCGCTTGG
ACTCCTGTTGATAGATCCAGTAATGACCTCAGAACTCCATCTGGATTTGTTCAGAACGCTCGGTTGCCGC
CGGGCGTTTTTTATTGGTGAGAATCCAAGCCTCGAGCTGTCAGACCAAGTTTACTCATATATACTTTAGA
TTGATTTAAAACTTCATTTTTAATTTAAAAGGATCTAGGTGAAGATCCTTTTTGATAATCTCATGACCAA
AATCCCTTAACGTGAGTTTTCGTTCCACTGAGCGTCAGACCCCGTAGAAAAGATCAAAGGATCTTCTTGA
GATCCTTTTTTTCTGCGCGTAATCTGCTGCTTGCAAACAAAAAAACCACCGCTACCAGCGGTGGTTTGTT
TGCCGGATCAAGAGCTACCAACTCTTTTTCCGAAGGTAACTGGCTTCAGCAGAGCGCAGATACCAAATAC
TGTTCTTCTAGTGTAGCCGTAGTTAGGCCACCACTTCAAGAACTCTGTAGCACCGCCTACATACCTCGCT
CTGCTAATCCTGTTACCAGTGGCTGCTGCCAGTGGCGATAAGTCGTGTCTTACCGGGTTGGACTCAAGAC
GATAGTTACCGGATAAGGCGCAGCGGTCGGGCTGAACGGGGGGTTCGTGCACACAGCCCAGCTTGGAGCG
AACGACCTACACCGAACTGAGATACCTACAGCGTGAGCTATGAGAAAGCGCCACGCTTCCCGAAGGGAGA
AAGGCGGACAGGTATCCGGTAAGCGGCAGGGTCGGAACAGGAGAGCGCACGAGGGAGCTTCCAGGGGGAA
ACGCCTGGTATCTTTATAGT
